Addgene plasmid #70429: R777-E145 Hs.NRAS
Purpose: Gateway ORF clone of human NRAS [NM_002524.4] with stop codon (for native or N-terminal fusions)
Depositing lab: Dominic Esposito. Depositing organization: National Cancer Institute (NCI).
Backbone
  Vector backbone: pDonor-255
  Backbone size w/o insert (bp): 2693
  Vector type: Gateway Entry Clone
Growth in bacteria
  Bacterial resistance: Spectinomycin, 50 μg/mL
  Growth temperature: 37°C
  Growth strain: DH10B
  Copy number: High Copy
Gene/Insert
  Gene/Insert name: NRAS (alt name: NM_002524.4)
  Species: H. sapiens (human)
  Insert size (bp): 570
  Entrez Gene: NRAS (a.k.a. ALPS4, CMNS, KRAS, N-ras, NCMS, NRAS1, NS6)
  Cloning method: Gateway Cloning
  Sequencing primers: 5′ M13F 23-mer (5'-CCCAGTCACGACGTTGTAAAACG); 3′ attLR 23-mer (5'-TAACATCAGAGATTTTGAGACAC)
Terms and licenses: Academic/Nonprofit Terms; Industry Terms: Not Available to Industry
How to cite: R777-E145 Hs.NRAS was a gift from Dominic Esposito (Addgene plasmid # 70429 ; http://n2t.net/addgene:70429 ; RRID:Addgene_70429)
