[The description below was written by a language model from this plasmid's Addgene catalogue record and pLannotate feature annotations shown in this document.]
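Description:
R777-E145 Hs.NRAS is a Gateway entry clone built on the pDonor-255 backbone (about 2.7 kb without insert; the full sequence record is 3,266 nt) that carries the open reading frame of human NRAS, corresponding to the NM_002524.4 transcript. It is a bacterial propagation and cloning plasmid rather than an expression vector. A high-copy ColE1/pUC-type origin maintains it in E. coli, and selection is by spectinomycin through an aadA (SmR) aminoglycoside adenylyltransferase gene. This gene lies downstream of fragments of a class 1 integron Pc promoter and a gentamicin acetyltransferase gene. Short remnants of lacZα and lacI are also annotated. The rrnB T1 and T2 terminators lie in the backbone upstream of the cloning region, where such elements typically shield an insert from read-through transcription.

The roughly 570 bp NRAS coding sequence encodes the small GDP/GTP-binding Ras-family GTPase. It sits between two attL recombination sites, annotated as attL3 on the 5′ side and a partial attL2 on the 3′ side. The attL3 call comes from automated annotation and may simply reflect a variant attL site; the record does not say which site the depositor intended. No promoter drives the insert in this plasmid. Instead, the attL-flanked ORF is meant to be moved by an LR Clonase reaction into a destination vector that supplies the promoter, tags and host-specific elements. Because the ORF keeps its native stop codon, it suits expression of untagged NRAS or N-terminal fusions, while C-terminal fusions would not be read through. The clone therefore serves as a sequence-defined source of human NRAS for building expression constructs.
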