Features (pLannotate 1.2.2; 11 found; start..end, strand, type, name):
     18..54      -  CDS            lacZα (fragment): LacZα fragment of β-galactosidase; lacZ fragment
     85..180     +  protein_bind   attL3: mutant version of attL; recombination site for the Gateway® LR reaction LR Clonase™
    186..752     +  CDS            NRAS: RASN_HUMAN - Also known as HRAS1. Experimental evidence at protein level: Swiss-Prot protein existence level 1. Ras proteins bind GDP/GTP and possess intrinsic GTPase activity. From Homo sapiens (Human).
    763..856     -  protein_bind   attL2 (fragment): mutant version of attL; recombination site for the Gateway® LR reaction LR Clonase™
    971..994     +  promoter       Pc promoter (fragment): intI1 (promoter lies within the coding sequence); class 1 integron promoter
   1170..1226    +  CDS            GmR (fragment): gentamycin acetyltransferase; aacC1; confers resistance to gentamycin
   1233..2024    +  CDS            SmR: aminoglycoside adenylyltransferase (Murphy, 1985); aadA; confers resistance to spectinomycin and streptomycin
   2117..2705    +  rep_origin     ori: high-copy-number ColE1/pMB1/pBR322/pUC origin of replication
   2888..2980    +  CDS            lacI (fragment): lac repressor; lacI; The lac repressor binds to the lac operator to inhibit transcription in E. coli. This inhibition can be relieved by adding lactose or isopropyl-β-D-thiogalactopyranoside (IPTG).
   3035..3062    -  terminator     rrnB T2 terminator: transcription terminator T2 from the E. coli rrnB gene
   3194..3237    +  terminator     rrnB T1 terminator: Escherichia coli rrnB; transcription terminator T1 from the E. coli rrnB gene
>Addgene plasmid #70429 | R777-E145 Hs.NRAS | depositor full sequence | sequence record 125878 | Full Sequence
TTAACGCTAGCATGGATGTTTTCCCAGTCACGACGTTGTAAAACGACGGCCAGTCTTAAAATTCGAGCTC
GGTCCGAGGATCCGAAATAATGATTTTATTTTGACTGATAGTGACCTGTTCGTTGCAACAAATTGATAAG
CAATGCTTTTTTATAATGCCAACTTTGTACAAAAAAGTTGGCACCATGACTGAGTACAAACTGGTGGTGG
TTGGAGCAGGTGGTGTTGGGAAAAGCGCACTGACAATCCAGCTAATCCAGAACCACTTTGTAGATGAATA
TGATCCCACCATAGAGGATTCTTACAGAAAACAAGTGGTTATAGATGGTGAAACCTGTTTGTTGGACATA
CTGGATACAGCTGGACAAGAAGAGTACAGTGCCATGAGAGACCAATACATGAGGACAGGCGAAGGCTTCC
TCTGTGTATTTGCCATCAATAATAGCAAGTCATTTGCGGATATTAACCTCTACAGGGAGCAGATTAAGCG
AGTAAAAGACTCGGATGATGTACCTATGGTGCTAGTGGGAAACAAGTGTGATTTGCCAACAAGGACAGTT
GATACAAAACAAGCCCACGAACTGGCCAAGAGTTACGGGATTCCATTCATTGAAACCTCAGCCAAGACCA
GACAGGGTGTTGAAGATGCTTTTTACACACTGGTAAGAGAAATACGCCAGTACCGAATGAAAAAACTCAA
CAGCAGTGATGATGGGACTCAGGGTTGTATGGGATTGCCATGTGTGGTGATGTAATAATCAACTTTCTTG
TACAAAGTTGGCATTATAGGAAAGCATTGCTTATCAATTTGTTGCAACGAACAGGTCACTATCAGTCAAA
ATAAAATCATTATTTGCATGCAAGCTTAGATCCTCTAGACCAGCCAGGACAGAAATGCCTCGACTTCGCT
GCTACCCAAGGTTGCCGGGTGACGCACACCGTGGAAACGGATGAAGGCACGAACCCAGTGGACATAAGCC
TGTTCGGTTCGTAAGCTGTAATGCAAGTAGCGTATGCGCTCACGCAACTGGTCCAGAACCTTGACCGAAC
GCAGCGGTGGTAACGGCGCAGTGGCGGTTTTCATGGCTTGTTATGACTGTTTTTTTGGGGTACAGTCTAT
GCCTCGGGCATCCAAGCAGCAAGCGCGTTACGCCGTGGGTCGATGTTTGATGTTATGGAGCAGCAACGAT
GTTACGCAGCAGGGCAGTCGCCCTAAAACAAAGTTAAACATTATGAGGGAAGCGGTGATCGCCGAAGTAT
CGACTCAACTATCAGAGGTAGTTGGCGTCATCGAGCGCCATCTCGAACCGACGTTGCTGGCCGTACATTT
GTACGGCTCCGCAGTGGATGGCGGCCTGAAGCCACACAGTGATATTGATTTGCTGGTTACGGTGACCGTA
AGGCTTGATGAAACAACGCGGCGAGCTTTGATCAACGACCTTTTGGAAACTTCGGCTTCCCCTGGAGAGA
GCGAGATTCTCCGCGCTGTAGAAGTCACCATTGTTGTGCACGACGACATCATTCCGTGGCGTTATCCAGC
TAAGCGCGAACTGCAATTTGGAGAATGGCAGCGCAATGACATTCTTGCAGGTATCTTCGAGCCAGCCACG
ATCGACATTGATCTGGCTATCTTGCTGACAAAAGCAAGAGAACATAGCGTTGCCTTGGTAGGTCCAGCGG
CGGAGGAACTCTTTGATCCGGTTCCTGAACAGGATCTATTTGAGGCGCTAAATGAAACCTTAACGCTATG
GAACTCGCCGCCCGACTGGGCTGGCGATGAGCGAAATGTAGTGCTTACGTTGTCCCGCATTTGGTACAGC
GCAGTAACCGGCAAAATCGCGCCGAAGGATGTCGCTGCCGACTGGGCAATGGAGCGCCTGCCGGCCCAGT
ATCAGCCCGTCATACTTGAAGCTAGACAGGCTTATCTTGGACAAGAAGAAGATCGCTTGGCCTCGCGCGC
AGATCAGTTGGAAGAATTTGTCCACTACGTGAAAGGCGAGATCACCAAGGTAGTCGGCAAATAACCCTCG
AGCCACCCATGACCAAAATCCCTTAACGTGAGTTACGCGTCGTTCCACTGAGCGTCAGACCCCGTAGAAA
AGATCAAAGGATCTTCTTGAGATCCTTTTTTTCTGCGCGTAATCTGCTGCTTGCAAACAAAAAAACCACC
GCTACCAGCGGTGGTTTGTTTGCCGGATCAAGAGCTACCAACTCTTTTTCCGAAGGTAACTGGCTTCAGC
AGAGCGCAGATACCAAATACTGTCCTTCTAGTGTAGCCGTAGTTAGGCCACCACTTCAAGAACTCTGTAG
CACCGCCTACATACCTCGCTCTGCTAATCCTGTTACCAGTGGCTGCTGCCAGTGGCGATAAGTCGTGTCT
TACCGGGTTGGACTCAAGACGATAGTTACCGGATAAGGCGCAGCGGTCGGGCTGAACGGGGGGTTCGTGC
ACACAGCCCAGCTTGGAGCGAACGACCTACACCGAACTGAGATACCTACAGCGTGAGCATTGAGAAAGCG
CCACGCTTCCCGAAGGGAGAAAGGCGGACAGGTATCCGGTAAGCGGCAGGGTCGGAACAGGAGAGCGCAC
GAGGGAGCTTCCAGGGGGAAACGCCTGGTATCTTTATAGTCCTGTCGGGTTTCGCCACCTCTGACTTGAG
CGTCGATTTTTGTGATGCTCGTCAGGGGGGCGGAGCCTATGGAAAAACGCCAGCAACGCGGCCTTTTTAC
GGTTCCTGGCCTTTTGCTGGCCTTTTGCTCACATGTTCTTTCCTGCGTTATCCCCTGATTCTGTGGATAA
CCGTATTACCGCCTTTGAGTGAGCTGATACCGCTCGCCGCAGCCGAACGACCGAGCGCAGCGAGTCAGTG
AGCGAGGAAGCGGAAGAGCGCCCAATACGCAAACCGCCTCTCCCCGCGCGTTGGCCGATTCATTAATGCA
GCTGGCACGACAGGTTTCCCGACTGGAAAGCGGGCAGTGAGCGCAACGCAATTAATACGCGTACCGCTAG
CCAGGAAGAGTTTGTAGAAACGCAAAAAGGCCATCCGTCAGGATGGCCTTCTGCTTAGTTTGATGCCTGG
CAGTTTATGGCGGGCGTCCTGCCCGCCACCCTCCGGGCCGTTGCTTCACAACGTTCAAATCCGCTCCCGG
CGGATTTGTCCTACTCAGGAGAGCGTTCACCGACAAACAACAGATAAAACGAAAGGCCCAGTCTTCCGAC
TGAGCCTTTCGTTTTATTTGATGCCTGGCAGTTCCCTACTCTCGCG
