>Addgene plasmid #70429 | R777-E145 Hs.NRAS | addgene partial sequence | sequence record 132292 | pCR8_R1 5'-cgaaccgaacaggcttatgt-3'
GGTGTGCGTCACCCGGCAACCTTGGGTAGCAGCGAAGTCGAGGCATTTCTGTCCTGGCTGGTCTAGAGGA
TCTAAGCTTGCATGCAAATAATGATTTTATTTTGACTGATAGTGACCTGTTCGTTGCAACAAATTGATAA
GCAATGCTTTCCTATAATGCCAACTTTGTACAAGAAAGTTGATTATTACATCACCACACATGGCAATCCC
ATACAACCCTGAGTCCCATCATCACTGCTGTTGAGTTTTTTCATTCGGTACTGGCGTATTTCTCTTACCA
GTGTGTAAAAAGCATCTTCAACACCCTGTCTGGTCTTGGCTGAGGTTTCAATGAATGGAATCCCGTAACT
CTTGGCCAGTTCGTGGGCTTGTTTTGTATCAACTGTCCTTGTTGGCAAATCACACTTGTTTCCCACTAGC
ACCATAGGTACATCATCCGAGTCTTTTACTCGCTTAATCTGCTCCCTGTAGAGGTTAATATCCGCAAATG
ACTTGCTATTATTGATGGCAAATACACAGAGGAAGCCTTCGCCTGTCCTCATGTATTGGTCTCTCATGGC
ACTGTACTCTTCTTGTCCAGCTGTATCCAGTATGTCCAACAAACAGGTTTCACCATCTATAACCACTTGT
TTTCTGTAAGAATCCTCTATGGTGGGATCATATTCATCTACAAAGTGGTTCTGGATTAGCTGGATTGTCA
GTGCGCTTTTCCCAACACCACCTGCTCCAACCACCACCAGTTTGTACTCAGTCATGGTGCCAACTTTTTT
GTACAAAGTTGGCATTATAAAAAAGCATTGCTTATCAATTTGTTGCAACGAACAGGTCACTATCAGTCAA
AATAAAATCATTATTTC
